Addgene plasmid #146731: pLNHA-C1-HseIF4AI_K
Purpose: Mammalian Expression of HseIF4AI
Depositing lab: Elisa Izaurralde.
Backbone
  Vector backbone: Unknown
  Vector type: Mammalian Expression
Growth in bacteria
  Bacterial resistance: Kanamycin, 50 μg/mL
  Growth temperature: 37°C
  Growth strain: DH5alpha
  Copy number: High Copy
Gene/Insert
  Gene/Insert name: HseIF4AI
  Species: H. sapiens (human)
  Mutation: a non silent mutation (A200V) and 3 silent mutations compared to the sequence given by NCBI: NM_001416.2
  Entrez Gene: EIF4A1 (a.k.a. DDX2A, EIF-4A, EIF4A, eIF-4A-I, eIF4A-I)
  Cloning method: Unknown
Terms and licenses: Academic/Nonprofit Terms; Industry Terms: Not Available to Industry
Depositor comments: Plasmids from this collection were made available to the research community and donated after the lab closed. Please note that the sequence provided by the depositing laboratory may be theoretical/predicted or based on Sanger sequencing results. There may be discrepancies between sequencing results obtained by Addgene and the depositor sequence. If an Addgene verified sequence is not available, please contact before placing your order to request that our lab fully sequence the plasmid.
How to cite: pLNHA-C1-HseIF4AI_K was a gift from Elisa Izaurralde (Addgene plasmid # 146731 ; http://n2t.net/addgene:146731 ; RRID:Addgene_146731)
