[The description below was written by a language model from this plasmid's Addgene catalogue record and pLannotate feature annotations shown in this document.]
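Description:
pLNHA-C1-HseIF4AI_K is a 5,380 nt mammalian expression plasmid encoding human eIF4AI (EIF4A1), the ATP-dependent DEAD-box RNA helicase subunit of the eIF4F cap-binding complex that unwinds secondary structure in mRNA 5' UTRs during translation initiation. The catalogue lists the backbone as unknown. It is maintained in E. coli at high copy through a ColE1/pUC-type origin and also carries an f1 origin. A single NeoR/KanR (Tn5 aminoglycoside phosphotransferase) gene sits downstream of tandem bacterial (AmpR/bla) and SV40 early promoters and is followed by the HSV TK polyadenylation signal, so the same marker gives kanamycin resistance in bacteria and can support G418 selection in mammalian cells.

Expression is driven by the CMV immediate-early enhancer and promoter, with a T7 promoter just downstream. The annotated open reading frame begins with a short fragment of the bacteriophage lambda N protein, followed by an HA epitope (annotated as a fragment of a 3xHA tag), residual multiple cloning site sequence and then the EIF4A1 coding sequence, ending at an SV40 poly(A) signal. The "LNHA" in the name matches this N-terminal lambda N–HA arrangement. Lambda N peptides bind boxB RNA hairpins and are commonly used to tether a fusion protein to a boxB-bearing reporter mRNA, with HA allowing detection. The record itself, however, states only mammalian expression as the purpose. The short hits to the HIV-1 LTR, SV40 large T antigen, ble and the bGH poly(A) signal are small fragments, most likely backbone remnants rather than functional elements. According to the depositor, the insert differs from the NCBI reference by one non-silent change (A200V) and three silent mutations.
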