Features (pLannotate 1.2.2; 18 found; start..end, strand, type, name):
     61..364     +  enhancer       CMV enhancer: human cytomegalovirus immediate early enhancer
    365..568     +  promoter       CMV promoter: human cytomegalovirus (CMV) immediate early promoter
    564..597     +  LTR            5' LTR (truncated) (fragment): truncated 5' long terminal repeat (LTR) from HIV-1
    613..631     +  promoter       T7 promoter: promoter for bacteriophage T7 RNA polymerase
    665..730     +  CDS            N (fragment): REGN_LAMBD - Experimental evidence at protein level: Swiss-Prot protein existence level 1. Plays a role as a transcriptional antitermination factor that allows the virus to initiate its lytic phase. Activates expression of the delayed viral early genes by modifying host RNA polymerase (RNAP) into a form that is resistant to termination signals. This antitermination function requires the host NusA protein which serves to stabilize the interaction between antitermination protein N and host RNA polymerase. From Escherichia phage lambda (Bacteriophage lambda).
    755..781     +  CDS            3xHA (fragment): three tandem HA epitope tags
    787..814     +  misc_feature   MCS (fragment): multiple cloning site
    815..2032    +  CDS            EIF4A1 (sequence partly withheld): IF4A1_HUMAN - Also known as DDX2A, EIF4A. Experimental evidence at protein level: Swiss-Prot protein existence level 1. ATP-dependent RNA helicase which is a subunit of the eIF4F complex involved in cap recognition and is required for mRNA binding to ribosome. In the current model of translation initiation, eIF4A unwinds RNA secondary structures in the 5'-UTR of mRNAs which is necessary to allow efficient binding of the small ribosomal subunit, and subsequent scanning for the initiator codon. From Homo sapiens (Human).
   2061..2145    +  CDS            large T antigen (fragment): large T antigen from SV40 (simian virus 40)
   2168..2289    +  polyA_signal   SV40 poly(A) signal: SV40 polyadenylation signal
   2323..2751    -  rep_origin     f1 ori (sequence partly withheld): f1 bacteriophage origin of replication; arrow indicates direction of (+) strand synthesis
   2778..2882    +  promoter       AmpR promoter: bla
   2884..3241    +  promoter       SV40 promoter: SV40 enhancer and early promoter
   3276..4070    +  CDS            NeoR/KanR: aminoglycoside phosphotransferase from Tn5; aph(3')-II (or nptII); confers resistance to neomycin, kanamycin, and G418 (Geneticin®)
   4091..4243    +  CDS            ble (fragment): BLE_KLEPN - Experimental evidence at protein level: Swiss-Prot protein existence level 1. Binding protein with a strong affinity to the bleomycin family of antibiotics. Binds to CL990; an antimitotic-antibiotic compound. From Klebsiella pneumoniae.
   4302..4349    +  polyA_signal   HSV TK poly(A) signal: herpes simplex virus thymidine kinase polyadenylation signal (Cole and Stacy, 1985)
   4440..4456    -  polyA_signal   bGH poly(A) signal (fragment): bovine growth hormone polyadenylation signal
   4678..5266    +  rep_origin     ori: high-copy-number ColE1/pMB1/pBR322/pUC origin of replication
>Addgene plasmid #146731 | pLNHA-C1-HseIF4AI_K | addgene full sequence | sequence record 357210 | Addgene NGS Result
TAGTTATTAATAGTAATCAATTACGGGGTCATTAGTTCATAGCCCATATATGGAGTTCCGCGTTACATAA
CTTACGGTAAATGGCCCGCCTGGCTGACCGCCCAACGACCCCCGCCCATTGACGTCAATAATGACGTATG
TTCCCATAGTAACGCCAATAGGGACTTTCCATTGACGTCAATGGGTGGAGTATTTACGGTAAACTGCCCA
CTTGGCAGTACATCAAGTGTATCATATGCCAAGTACGCCCCCTATTGACGTCAATGACGGTAAATGGCCC
GCCTGGCATTATGCCCAGTACATGACCTTATGGGACTTTCCTACTTGGCAGTACATCTACGTATTAGTCA
TCGCTATTACCATGGTGATGCGGTTTTGGCAGTACATCAATGGGCGTGGATAGCGGTTTGACTCACGGGG
ATTTCCAAGTCTCCACCCCATTGACGTCAATGGGAGTTTGTTTTGGCACCAAAATCAACGGGACTTTCCA
AAATGTCGTAACAACTCCGCCCCATTGACGCAAATGGGCGGTAGGCGTGTACGGTGGGAGGTCTATATAA
GCAGAGCTCTCTGGCTAACTAGAGAACCCACTGCTTACTGGCTTATCGAAATTAATACGACTCACTATAG
GGAGACCCAAGCTCTAGCGCTACCGGTCGCCACCATGGACGCACAAACACGACGACGTGAGCGTCGCGCT
GAGAAACAAGCTCAATGGAAAGCTGCAAACGGTGGATCTCCTCCACATATGGCTTACCCATACGATGTTC
CAGATTACGCTCCTCCATCTCGAGCTCAAGCTTCGAATTCTGCAATGTCTGCGAGCCAGGATTCCCGATC
CAGAGACAATGGCCCCGATGGGATGGAGCCCGAAGGCGTCATCGAGAGTAACTGGAATGAGATTGTTGAC
AGCTTTGATGACATGAACCTCTCGGAGTCCCTTCTCCGTGGCATCTACGCCTATGGTTTTGAGAAGCCCT
CTGCCATCCAGCAGCGAGCCATTCTACCTTGTATCAAGGGTTATGATGTGATTGCTCAAGCCCAATCTGG
GACTGGGAAAACGGCCACATTTGCCATATCAATTCTGCAGCAGATTGAATTAGATCTAAAAGCCACCCAG
GTCTTGGTCCTAGCACCCACTCGAGAATTGGCTCAGCAGATACAGAAGGTGGTCATGGCACTAGGAGACT
ACATGGGCGCCTCCTGTCACGCCTGTATCGGGGGCACCAACGTGCGTGCTGAGGTGCAGAAACTGCAGAT
GGAAGCTCCCCACATCATCGTGGGTACCCCTGGCCGTGTATTTGATATGCTTAACCGGAGATACCTGTCC
CCCAAATACATCAAGATGTTTGTACTGGATGAAGCTGACGAAATGTTAAGCCGTGGATTCAAGGACCAGA
TCTATGACATATTCCAAAAGCTCAACAGCAACACCCAGGTAGTTTTGCTGTCAGCCACAATGCCTTCTGA
TGTGCTTGAGGTGACCAAGAAGTTCATGAGGGACCCCATTCGGATTCTTGTCAAGAAGGAA
[501 nt withheld, positions 1532-2032]
TGACCGGGATCCACCGGATCTAGATAACTGATCATAATCAGCCATACCACATTTGTAGAGGTTTTACTTG
CTTTAAAAAACCTCCCACACCTCCCCCTGAACCTGAAACATAAAATGAATGCAATTGTTGTTGTTAACTT
GTTTATTGCAGCTTATAATGGTTACAAATAAAGCAATAGCATCACAAATTTCACAAATAAAGCATTTTTT
TCACTGCATTCTAGTTGTGGTTTGTCCAAACTCATCAATGTATCTTAACGCGTAAATTGTAAGCGTTAAT
ATTTTGTTAAAATTCGCGTTAAATTTTTGTTAAATCAGCTCATTTTTTAACCAATAGGCCGAAATCGGCA
AAATCCCTTATAAATCAAAAGAATAGACCGAGATAGGGT
[37 nt withheld, positions 2422-2458]
AAAGAACGTGGACTCCAACGTCAAAGG
[49 nt withheld, positions 2486-2534]
T
[91 nt withheld, positions 2536-2626]
G
[124 nt withheld, positions 2628-2751]
CAGGTGGCACTTTTCGGGGAAATGTGCGCGGAACCCCTATTTGTTTATTTTTCTAAATACATTCAAATAT
GTATCCGCTCATGAGACAATAACCCTGATAAATGCTTCAATAATATTGAAAAAGGAAGAGTCCTGAGGCG
GAAAGAACCAGCTGTGGAATGTGTGTCAGTTAGGGTGTGGAAAGTCCCCAGGCTCCCCAGCAGGCAGAAG
TATGCAAAGCATGCATCTCAATTAGTCAGCAACCAGGTGTGGAAAGTCCCCAGGCTCCCCAGCAGGCAGA
AGTATGCAAAGCATGCATCTCAATTAGTCAGCAACCATAGTCCCGCCCCTAACTCCGCCCATCCCGCCCC
TAACTCCGCCCAGTTCCGCCCATTCTCCGCCCCATGGCTGACTAATTTTTTTTATTTATGCAGAGGCCGA
GGCCGCCTCGGCCTCTGAGCTATTCCAGAAGTAGTGAGGAGGCTTTTTTGGAGGCCTAGGCTTTTGCAAA
GATCGATCAAGAGACAGGATGAGGATCGTTTCGCATGATTGAACAAGATGGATTGCACGCAGGTTCTCCG
GCCGCTTGGGTGGAGAGGCTATTCGGCTATGACTGGGCACAACAGACAATCGGCTGCTCTGATGCCGCCG
TGTTCCGGCTGTCAGCGCAGGGGCGCCCGGTTCTTTTTGTCAAGACCGACCTGTCCGGTGCCCTGAATGA
ACTGCAAGACGAGGCAGCGCGGCTATCGTGGCTGGCCACGACGGGCGTTCCTTGCGCAGCTGTGCTCGAC
GTTGTCACTGAAGCGGGAAGGGACTGGCTGCTATTGGGCGAAGTGCCGGGGCAGGATCTCCTGTCATCTC
ACCTTGCTCCTGCCGAGAAAGTATCCATCATGGCTGATGCAATGCGGCGGCTGCATACGCTTGATCCGGC
TACCTGCCCATTCGACCACCAAGCGAAACATCGCATCGAGCGAGCACGTACTCGGATGGAAGCCGGTCTT
GTCGATCAGGATGATCTGGACGAAGAGCATCAGGGGCTCGCGCCAGCCGAACTGTTCGCCAGGCTCAAGG
CGAGCATGCCCGACGGCGAGGATCTCGTCGTGACCCATGGCGATGCCTGCTTGCCGAATATCATGGTGGA
AAATGGCCGCTTTTCTGGATTCATCGACTGTGGCCGGCTGGGTGTGGCGGACCGCTATCAGGACATAGCG
TTGGCTACCCGTGATATTGCTGAAGAGCTTGGCGGCGAATGGGCTGACCGCTTCCTCGTGCTTTACGGTA
TCGCCGCTCCCGATTCGCAGCGCATCGCCTTCTATCGCCTTCTTGACGAGTTCTTCTGAGCGGGACTCTG
GGGTTCGAAATGACCGACCAAGCGACGCCCAACCTGCCATCACGAGATTTCGATTCCACCGCCGCCTTCT
ATGAAAGGTTGGGCTTCGGAATCGTTTTCCGGGACGCCGGCTGGATGATCCTCCAGCGCGGGGATCTCAT
GCTGGAGTTCTTCGCCCACCCTAGGGGGAGGCTAACTGAAACACGGAAGGAGACAATACCGGAAGGAACC
CGCGCTATGACGGCAATAAAAAGACAGAATAAAACGCACGGTGTTGGGTCGTTTGTTCATAAACGCGGGG
TTCGGTCCCAGGGCTGGCACTCTGTCGATACCCCACCGAGACCCCATTGGGGCCAATACGCCCGCGTTTC
TTCCTTTTCCCCACCCCACCCCCCAAGTTCGGGTGAAGGCCCAGGGCTCGCAGCCAACGTCGGGGCGGCA
GGCCCTGCCATAGCCTCAGGTTACTCATATATACTTTAGATTGATTTAAAACTTCATTTTTAATTTAAAA
GGATCTAGGTGAAGATCCTTTTTGATAATCTCATGACCAAAATCCCTTAACGTGAGTTTTCGTTCCACTG
AGCGTCAGACCCCGTAGAAAAGATCAAAGGATCTTCTTGAGATCCTTTTTTTCTGCGCGTAATCTGCTGC
TTGCAAACAAAAAAACCACCGCTACCAGCGGTGGTTTGTTTGCCGGATCAAGAGCTACCAACTCTTTTTC
CGAAGGTAACTGGCTTCAGCAGAGCGCAGATACCAAATACTGTTCTTCTAGTGTAGCCGTAGTTAGGCCA
CCACTTCAAGAACTCTGTAGCACCGCCTACATACCTCGCTCTGCTAATCCTGTTACCAGTGGCTGCTGCC
AGTGGCGATAAGTCGTGTCTTACCGGGTTGGACTCAAGACGATAGTTACCGGATAAGGCGCAGCGGTCGG
GCTGAACGGGGGGTTCGTGCACACAGCCCAGCTTGGAGCGAACGACCTACACCGAACTGAGATACCTACA
GCGTGAGCTATGAGAAAGCGCCACGCTTCCCGAAGGGAGAAAGGCGGACAGGTATCCGGTAAGCGGCAGG
GTCGGAACAGGAGAGCGCACGAGGGAGCTTCCAGGGGGAAACGCCTGGTATCTTTATAGTCCTGTCGGGT
TTCGCCACCTCTGACTTGAGCGTCGATTTTTGTGATGCTCGTCAGGGGGGCGGAGCCTATGGAAAAACGC
CAGCAACGCGGCCTTTTTACGGTTCCTGGCCTTTTGCTGGCCTTTTGCTCACATGTTCTTTCCTGCGTTA
TCCCCTGATTCTGTGGATAACCGTATTACCGCCATGCAT
